Addgene plasmid #55962: mPlum-CytERM-N-17
Purpose: Localization: Endoplasmic Reticulum, Excitation: 590, Emission: 649
Depositing lab: Michael Davidson. Depositing organization: Florida State University, Tallahassee.
Backbone
  Vector backbone: mPlum-N1
  Backbone size w/o insert (bp): 4750
  Vector type: Mammalian Expression
  Selectable markers: Neomycin (select with G418)
Growth in bacteria
  Bacterial resistance: Kanamycin, 50 μg/mL
  Growth temperature: 37°C
  Growth strain: DH5alpha
  Copy number: High Copy
Gene/Insert
  Gene/Insert name: CytERM (alt names: Cytochrome p450; NM_001171120.1)
  Promoter: CMV
  Tag / fusion protein: mPlum (C terminal on backbone)
  Cloning method: Unknown
  Sequencing primers: 5′ CMV-F; 3′ SV40pA-R
Terms and licenses: Academic/Nonprofit Terms; Industry Terms: Not Available to Industry
Depositor comments: Cytochrome p450 . Excitation = 590; Emission = 649
How to cite: mPlum-CytERM-N-17 was a gift from Michael Davidson (Addgene plasmid # 55962 ; http://n2t.net/addgene:55962 ; RRID:Addgene_55962)
