[The description below was written by a language model from this plasmid's Addgene catalogue record.]
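Description:
mPlum-CytERM-N-17 is a mammalian expression plasmid built on the mPlum-N1 backbone (about 4.75 kb without insert), designed to label the endoplasmic reticulum with a far-red fluorescent protein. It is maintained in E. coli as a high-copy plasmid under kanamycin selection, and it carries a neomycin resistance marker that allows G418 selection of transfected mammalian cells. The record does not list the replication origins or other backbone features, and no feature table is provided.

The insert, CytERM, is derived from cytochrome P450 and serves as an ER-targeting element. It is expressed from the CMV promoter, a strong constitutive promoter in most mammalian cell types, and is placed upstream of mPlum so that the fluorescent protein is fused to its C terminus, consistent with the N1-style layout of the backbone. The "17" in the name may refer to a linker length between the two parts, but the record does not state this, nor does it specify the source species, the exact portion of cytochrome P450 included, or the cloning method. The listed sequencing primers imply an SV40 polyadenylation signal downstream of the fusion.

mPlum has recorded excitation and emission maxima of 590 nm and 649 nm. The construct is intended as a fluorescent localization marker for visualizing the ER in live or fixed mammalian cells. Its far-red emission makes it suitable for multicolour imaging alongside green or yellow reporters.
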