>Addgene plasmid #55962 | mPlum-CytERM-N-17 | depositor partial sequence | sequence record 86867 | insert sequence
CGGTAGGCGTGTACGGTGGGAGGTCTATATAAGCAGAGCTGGTTTAGTGAACCGTCAGATCCGCTAGCGC
TACCGGACTCAGATCTGGTACCCCTTTGCAGCTTCCAGTTGTCAGGAAGAGAAGGCTCCCATGGATCCTG
TGGTGGTGCTGGGGCTCTGTCTCTCCTGTTTGCTTCTCCTTTCACTCTGGAAACAGAGCTATGGGGGAGG
GAAGCTTCGAATTCTGCAGTCGACGGTACCGCGGGCCCGGGATCCACCGGTGGCTACCATGGTGAGCAAG
GGCGAGGAGGTCATCAAGGAGTTCATGCGCTTCAAGGAGCACATGGAGGGCTCCGTGAACGGCCACGAGT
TCGAGATCGAGGGCGAGGGCGAGGGCCGCCCCTACGAGGGCACCCAGACCGCCAGGCTGAAGGTGACCAA
GGGTGGCCCCCTGCCCTTCGCCTGGGACATCCTGTCCCCTCAGATCATGTACGGCTCCAAGGCCTACGTG
AAGCACCCCGCCGACATCCCCGACTACTTGAAGCTGTCCTTCCCCGAGGGCTTCAAGTGGGAGCGCGTGA
TGAACTTCGAGGACGGCGGCGTGGTGACCGTGACCCAGGACTCCTCCCTGCAGGACGGCGAGTTCATCTA
CAAGGTGAAGGTGCGCGGCACCAACTTCCCCTCCGACGGCCCCGTAATGCAGAAGAAGACCATGGGCTGG
GAGGCCTCCTCCGAGCGGATGTACCCCGAGGACGGCGCCCTGAAGGGCGAGATGAAGATGAGGCTGAGGC
TGAAGGACGGCGGCCACTACGACGCCGAGGTCAAGACCACCTACATGGCCAAGAAGCCCGTGCAGCTGCC
CGGCGCCTACAAGACCGACATCAAGCTGGACATCACCTCCCACAACGAGGACTACACCATCGTGGAACAG
TACGAGCGCGCCGAGGGCCGCCACTCCACCGGCGCCTAAGCGGCCGCGACTTCTTAGATCATAATCAGCC
ATACCACAATTGGA
