>Addgene plasmid #55962 | mPlum-CytERM-N-17 | addgene partial sequence | sequence record 167925 | CMV-F 5'-CGCAAATGGGCGGTAGGCGTG-3'
AGCAGAGCTGGTTTAGTGAACCGTCAGATCCGCTAGCGCTACCGGACTCAGATCTGGTACCCCTTGCAGC
TTCCAGTTGTCAGGAAGAGAAGGCTCCCATGGATCCTGTGGTGGTGCTGGGGCTCTGTCTCTCCTGTTTG
CTTCTCCTTTCACTCTGGAAACAGAGCTATGGGGGAGGGAAGCTTCGAATTCTGCAGTCGACGGTACCGC
GGGCCCGGGATCCACCGGTGGCTACCATGGTGAGCAAGGGCGAGGAGGTCATCAAGGAGTTCATGCGCTT
CAAGGAGCACATGGAGGGCTCCGTGAACGGCCACGAGTTCGAGATCGAGGGCGAGGGCGAGGGCCGCCCC
TACGAGGGCACCCAGACCGCCAGGCTGAAGGTGACCAAGGGTGGCCCCCTGCCCTTCGCCTGGGACATCC
TGTCCCCTCAGATCATGTACGGCTCCAAGGCCTACGTGAAGCACCCCGCCGACATCCCCGACTACTTGAA
GCTGTCCTTCCCCGAGGGCTTCAAGTGGGAGCGCGTGATGAACTTCGAGGACGGCGGCGTGGTGACCGTG
ACCCAGGACTCCTCCCTGCAGGACGGCGAGTTCATCTACAAGGTGAAGGTGCGCGGCACCAACTTCCCCT
CCGACGGCCCCGTAATGCAGAAGAAGACCATGGGCTGGGAGGCCTCCTCCGAGCGGATGTACCCCGAGGA
CGGCGCCCTGAAGGGCGAGATGAAGATGAGGCTGAGGCTGAAGGACGGCGGCCACTACGACGCCGAGGTC
AAGACCACCTACATGGCCAAGAAGCCCGTGCAGCTGCCCGGCGCCTACAAGACCGACATCAAGCTGGACA
TCACCTCCCACAACGAGGACTACACCATCGTGGAACAGTACGAGCGCGCCGAGGGCCGCCACTC
